Addgene plasmid #223151: pBK1306-AAV-EFSNC-dSaCas9-HP1aNH(115-177)
Purpose: Expression of truncated HP1a with dSaCas9 and empty gRNA scaffold
Depositing lab: Boris Kantor. Depositing organization: Duke University. Publication: All-in-one AAV-delivered epigenome-editing platform: proof-of-concept and therapeutic implications for neurodegenerative disorders. Kantor B, Odonovan B, Rittiner J, Hodgson D, Lindner N, Guerrero S, Dong W, Zhang A, Chiba-Falek O. bioRxiv [Preprint]. 2024 May 19:2023.04.14.536951. doi: 10.1101/2023.04.14.536951. PubMed 38798630.
Backbone
  Vector backbone: Unknown
  Vector type: Mammalian Expression, AAV, CRISPR
Growth in bacteria
  Bacterial resistance: Ampicillin, 100 μg/mL
  Growth temperature: 37°C
  Growth strain: NEB Stable
  Copy number: High Copy
Gene/Insert
  Gene/Insert name: HP1a (alt name: CBX5)
  Species: H. sapiens (human)
  Mutation: Encodes aa 115-177
  Entrez Gene: CBX5 (a.k.a. HEL25, HP1, HP1A, HP1alpha)
  Promoter: EF1a
  Tag / fusion protein: 3xFLAG (N terminal on backbone)
  Cloning method: Unknown
Terms and licenses: Academic/Nonprofit Terms; Industry Terms: Not Available to Industry
Depositor comments: Please visit https://doi.org/10.1101/2023.04.14.536951 for bioRxiv preprint.
How to cite: pBK1306-AAV-EFSNC-dSaCas9-HP1aNH(115-177) was a gift from Boris Kantor (Addgene plasmid # 223151 ; http://n2t.net/addgene:223151 ; RRID:Addgene_223151)
