[The description below was written by a language model from this plasmid's Addgene catalogue record and pLannotate feature annotations shown in this document.]
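Description:
pBK1306-AAV-EFSNC-dSaCas9-HP1aNH(115-177) is an all-in-one AAV transfer plasmid for CRISPR-based epigenome editing in mammalian cells. The parental backbone is recorded as unknown. The annotated sequence of about 7.2 kb shows a high-copy ColE1/pUC-type origin, an ampicillin resistance gene with its own promoter, and an f1 phage origin. The payload is flanked by AAV2 inverted terminal repeats, which allow the cassette to be packaged into recombinant AAV particles. One ITR is annotated in full, while the other is detected only as short fragments, which may simply reflect how hard these repeats are to sequence and annotate.

Between the ITRs, a compact EF-1α core promoter (catalogued as EF1a) drives a single fusion protein. It consists of an N-terminal 3xFLAG epitope tag, Staphylococcus aureus Cas9 (nuclease-dead according to the construct name and stated purpose), a bipartite nucleoplasmin nuclear localization signal, and a fragment of human HP1α (CBX5) covering amino acids 115–177. A short synthetic polyadenylation signal terminates this transcript. HP1α is a heterochromatin component associated with H3K9 methylation-linked repression, so tethering the truncated domain to a target locus through dSaCas9 is intended to silence genes without cutting DNA.

Downstream, a human U6 Pol III promoter precedes the SaCas9 guide RNA scaffold. This scaffold is supplied empty, so a user must insert a targeting spacer. The small Cas9 ortholog, the minimal promoter and poly(A) signal and the trimmed effector are consistent with fitting both components within AAV packaging limits. The associated publication describes the platform as a proof of concept with therapeutic implications for neurodegenerative disorders.
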