Features (pLannotate 1.2.2; 19 found; start..end, strand, type, name):
     12..39      +  repeat_region  AAV2 ITR (fragment): inverted terminal repeat of adeno-associated virus serotype 2 inverted
     68..95      +  repeat_region  AAV2 ITR (fragment): inverted terminal repeat of adeno-associated virus serotype 2 inverted
    142..160     +  CDS            small t antigen (fragment): SV40 (simian virus 40) small t antigen
    186..397     +  promoter       EF-1α core promoter: core promoter for human elongation factor EF-1α
    414..479     +  CDS            3xFLAG: three tandem FLAG® epitope tags, followed by an enterokinase cleavage site
    558..3713    +  CDS            cas9: CAS9_STAAU - Experimental evidence at protein level: Swiss-Prot protein existence level 1. CRISPR (clustered regularly interspaced short palindromic repeat) is an adaptive immune system that provides protection against mobile genetic elements (viruses, transposable elements and conjugative plasmids). CRISPR clusters contain spacers, sequences complementary to antecedent mobile elements, and target invading nucleic acids. CRISPR clusters are transcribed and processed into CRISPR RNA (crRNA). In type II CRISPR systems correct processing of pre-crRNA requires a trans- encoded small RNA (tracrRNA)
   3714..3761    +  CDS            nucleoplasmin NLS: bipartite nuclear localization signal from nucleoplasmin
   3804..3995    +  CDS            CBX5 (fragment): CBX5_HUMAN - Also known as HP1A. Experimental evidence at protein level: Swiss-Prot protein existence level 1. Component of heterochromatin that recognizes and binds histone H3 tails methylated at 'Lys-9' (H3K9me), leading to epigenetic repression. In contrast, it is excluded from chromatin when 'Tyr-41' of histone H3 is phosphorylated (H3Y41ph). Can interact with lamin-B receptor (LBR). This interaction can contribute to the association of the heterochromatin with the inner nuclear membrane. Involved in the formation of functional kinetochore through interaction with MIS12 complex proteins. F
   4044..4092    +  polyA_signal   poly(A) signal: synthetic polyadenylation signal
   4104..4344    +  promoter       U6 promoter: RNA polymerase III promoter for human U6 snRNA
   4373..4448    +  misc_RNA       Sa gRNA scaffold: guide RNA scaffold for the Staphylococcus aureus CRISPR/Cas9 system
   4462..4602    +  repeat_region  AAV2 ITR: inverted terminal repeat of adeno-associated virus serotype 2 inverted
   4607..4658    -  misc_feature   bom (fragment): basis of mobility region from pBR322
   4677..5132    +  rep_origin     f1 ori (sequence partly withheld): f1 bacteriophage origin of replication; arrow indicates direction of (+) strand synthesis
   5133..5182    -  misc_feature   bom (fragment): basis of mobility region from pBR322
   5284..5319    -  CDS            rop (fragment): Rop protein, which maintains plasmids at low copy number; rop
   5414..5518    +  promoter       AmpR promoter: bla
   5519..6379    +  CDS            AmpR: β-lactamase; bla; confers resistance to ampicillin, carbenicillin, and related antibiotics
   6550..7138    +  rep_origin     ori: high-copy-number ColE1/pMB1/pBR322/pUC origin of replication
>Addgene plasmid #223151 | pBK1306-AAV-EFSNC-dSaCas9-HP1aNH(115-177) | addgene full sequence | sequence record 442994 | Addgene NGS Result
CCTGCAGGCAGCTGCGCGCTCGCTCGCTCACTGAGGCCGCCCGGGCGTCGGGCGACCTTTGGTCGCCCGG
CCTCAGTGAGCGAGCGAGCGCGCAGAGAGGGAGTGGCCAACTCCATCACTAGGGGTTCCTGCGGCCTCTA
GCTAGGTCTTGAAAGGAGTGGGAATTGGCTCCGGTGCCCGTCAGTGGGCAGAGCGCACATCGCCCACAGT
CCCCGAGAAGTTGGGGGGAGGGGTCGGCAATTGATCCGGTGCCTAGAGAAGGTGGCGCGGGGTAAACTGG
GAAAGTGATGTCGTGTACTGGCTCCGCCTTTTTCCCGAGGGTGGGGGAGAACCGTATATAAGTGCAGTAG
TCGCCGTGAACGTTCTTTTTCGCAACGGGTTTGCCGCCAGAACACAGGACCGGTGCCACCATGGACTACA
AAGACCATGACGGTGATTATAAAGATCATGACATAGATTACAAGGATGACGATGACAAGGGTGGATCGCC
AAAGAAAAAGAGGAAAGTCGCCCCAAAGAAGAAGCGGAAGGTCGGTATCCACGGAGTCCCAGCAGCCAAG
CGGAACTACATCCTGGGCCTGGCCATCGGCATCACCAGCGTGGGCTACGGCATCATCGACTACGAGACAC
GGGACGTGATCGATGCCGGCGTGCGGCTGTTCAAAGAGGCCAACGTGGAAAACAACGAGGGCAGGCGGAG
CAAGAGAGGCGCCAGAAGGCTGAAGCGGCGGAGGCGGCATAGAATCCAGAGAGTGAAGAAGCTGCTGTTC
GACTACAACCTGCTGACCGACCACAGCGAGCTGAGCGGCATCAACCCCTACGAGGCCAGAGTGAAGGGCC
TGAGCCAGAAGCTGAGCGAGGAAGAGTTCTCTGCCGCCCTGCTGCACCTGGCCAAGAGAAGAGGCGTGCA
CAACGTGAACGAGGTGGAAGAGGACACCGGCAACGAGCTGTCCACCAAAGAGCAGATCAGCCGGAACAGC
AAGGCCCTGGAAGAGAAATACGTGGCCGAACTGCAGCTGGAACGGCTGAAGAAAGACGGCGAAGTGCGGG
GCAGCATCAACAGATTCAAGACCAGCGACTACGTGAAAGAAGCCAAACAGCTGCTGAAGGTGCAGAAGGC
CTACCACCAGCTGGACCAGAGCTTCATCGACACCTACATCGACCTGCTGGAAACCCGGCGGACCTACTAT
GAGGGACCTGGCGAGGGCAGCCCCTTCGGCTGGAAGGACATCAAAGAATGGTACGAGATGCTGATGGGCC
ACTGCACCTACTTCCCCGAGGAACTGCGGAGCGTGAAGTACGCCTACAACGCCGACCTGTACAACGCCCT
GAACGACCTGAACAATCTCGTGATCACCAGGGACGAGAACGAGAAGCTGGAATATTACGAGAAGTTCCAG
ATCATCGAGAACGTGTTCAAGCAGAAGAAGAAGCCCACCCTGAAGCAGATCGCCAAAGAAATCCTCGTGA
ACGAAGAGGATATTAAGGGCTACAGAGTGACCAGCACCGGCAAGCCCGAGTTCACCAACCTGAAGGTGTA
CCACGACATCAAGGACATTACCGCCCGGAAAGAGATTATTGAGAACGCCGAGCTGCTGGATCAGATTGCC
AAGATCCTGACCATCTACCAGAGCAGCGAGGACATCCAGGAAGAACTGACCAATCTGAACTCCGAGCTGA
CCCAGGAAGAGATCGAGCAGATCTCTAATCTGAAGGGCTATACCGGCACCCACAACCTGAGCCTGAAGGC
CATCAACCTGATCCTGGACGAGCTGTGGCACACCAACGACAACCAGATCGCTATCTTCAACCGGCTGAAG
CTGGTGCCCAAGAAGGTGGACCTGTCCCAGCAGAAAGAGATCCCCACCACCCTGGTGGACGACTTCATCC
TGAGCCCCGTCGTGAAGAGAAGCTTCATCCAGAGCATCAAAGTGATCAACGCCATCATCAAGAAGTACGG
CCTGCCCAACGACATCATTATCGAGCTGGCCCGCGAGAAGAACTCCAAGGACGCCCAGAAAATGATCAAC
GAGATGCAGAAGCGGAACCGGCAGACCAACGAGCGGATCGAGGAAATCATCCGGACCACCGGCAAAGAGA
ACGCCAAGTACCTGATCGAGAAGATCAAGCTGCACGACATGCAGGAAGGCAAGTGCCTGTACAGCCTGGA
AGCCATCCCTCTGGAAGATCTGCTGAACAACCCCTTCAACTATGAGGTGGACCACATCATCCCCAGAAGC
GTGTCCTTCGACAACAGCTTCAACAACAAGGTGCTCGTGAAGCAGGAAGAAGCCAGCAAGAAGGGCAACC
GGACCCCATTCCAGTACCTGAGCAGCAGCGACAGCAAGATCAGCTACGAAACCTTCAAGAAGCACATCCT
GAATCTGGCCAAGGGCAAGGGCAGAATCAGCAAGACCAAGAAAGAGTATCTGCTGGAAGAACGGGACATC
AACAGGTTCTCCGTGCAGAAAGACTTCATCAACCGGAACCTGGTGGATACCAGATACGCCACCAGAGGCC
TGATGAACCTGCTGCGGAGCTACTTCAGAGTGAACAACCTGGACGTGAAAGTGAAGTCCATCAATGGCGG
CTTCACCAGCTTTCTGCGGCGGAAGTGGAAGTTTAAGAAAGAGCGGAACAAGGGGTACAAGCACCACGCC
GAGGACGCCCTGATCATTGCCAACGCCGATTTCATCTTCAAAGAGTGGAAGAAACTGGACAAGGCCAAAA
AAGTGATGGAAAACCAGATGTTCGAGGAAAAGCAGGCCGAGAGCATGCCCGAGATCGAAACCGAGCAGGA
GTACAAAGAGATCTTCATCACCCCCCACCAGATCAAGCACATTAAGGACTTCAAGGACTACAAGTACAGC
CACCGGGTGGACAAGAAGCCTAATAGAGAGCTGATTAACGACACCCTGTACTCCACCCGGAAGGACGACA
AGGGCAACACCCTGATCGTGAACAATCTGAACGGCCTGTACGACAAGGACAATGACAAGCTGAAAAAGCT
GATCAACAAGAGCCCCGAAAAGCTGCTGATGTACCACCACGACCCCCAGACCTACCAGAAACTGAAGCTG
ATTATGGAACAGTACGGCGACGAGAAGAATCCCCTGTACAAGTACTACGAGGAAACCGGGAACTACCTGA
CCAAGTACTCCAAAAAGGACAACGGCCCCGTGATCAAGAAGATTAAGTATTACGGCAACAAACTGAACGC
CCATCTGGACATCACCGACGACTACCCCAACAGCAGAAACAAGGTCGTGAAGCTGTCCCTGAAGCCCTAC
AGATTCGACGTGTACCTGGACAATGGCGTGTACAAGTTCGTGACCGTGAAGAATCTGGATGTGATCAAAA
AAGAAAACTACTACGAAGTGAATAGCAAGTGCTATGAGGAAGCTAAGAAGCTGAAGAAGATCAGCAACCA
GGCCGAGTTTATCGCCTCCTTCTACAACAACGATCTGATCAAGATCAACGGCGAGCTGTATAGAGTGATC
GGCGTGAACAACGACCTGCTGAACCGGATCGAAGTGAACATGATCGACATCACCTACCGCGAGTACCTGG
AAAACATGAACGACAAGAGGCCCCCCAGGATCATTAAGACAATCGCCTCCAAGACCCAGAGCATTAAGAA
GTACAGCACAGACATTCTGGGCAACCTGTATGAAGTGAAATCTAAGAAGCACCCTCAGATCATCAAAAAG
GGCAAAAGGCCGGCGGCCACGAAAAAGGCCGGCCAGGCAAAAAAGAAAAAGGGATCCGGTGGAGGAAGTG
GCGGGTCAGGGTCGGGTGGCACTAGTCGGGGCTTTGAGAGAGGACTGGAACCAGAAAAGATCATTGGGGC
AACAGATTCCTGTGGTGATTTAATGTTCCTAATGAAATGGAAAGACACAGATGAAGCTGACCTGGTTCTT
GCAAAAGAAGCTAATGTGAAATGTCCACAAATTGTGATAGCATTTTATGAAGAGAGACTGACATGGCATG
CATATGCTAGCGGAGGTGGTTCGCCAAAGAAGAAACGGAAGGTGGGATCCTGAAATAAAAGATCTTTGTT
TTCATTAGATCTGTGTGTTGGTTTTTTGTGTGCGGCCGGTACCGAGGGCCTATTTCCCATGATTCCTTCA
TATTTGCATATACGATACAAGGCTGTTAGAGAGATAATTGGAATTAATTTGACTGTAAACACAAAGATAT
TAGTACAAAATACGTGACGTAGAAAGTAATAATTTCTTGGGTAGTTTGCAGTTTTAAAATTATGTTTTAA
AATGGACTATCATATGCTTACCGTAACTTGAAAGTATTTCGATTTCTTGGCTTTATATATCTTGTGGAAA
GGACGAAACACCGGAGACCACGGCAGGTCTCAGTTTTAGTACTCTGGAAACAGAATCTACTAAAACAAGG
CAAAATGCCGTGTTTATCTCGTCAACTTGTTGGCGAGATTTTTGCGGCCGCAGGAACCCCTAGTGATGGA
GTTGGCCACTCCCTCTCTGCGCGCTCGCTCGCTCACTGAGGCCGGGCGACCAAAGGTCGCCCGACGCCCG
GGCTTTGCCCGGGCGGCCTCAGTGAGCGAGCGAGCGCGCAGCTGCCTGCAGGGGCGCCTGATGCGGTATT
TTCTCCTTACGCATCTGTGCGGTATTTCACACCGCATA
[95 nt withheld, positions 4659-4753]
T
[46 nt withheld, positions 4755-4800]
C
[141 nt withheld, positions 4802-4942]
CCTTTGACGTTGGAGTCCACGTTCTTT
[37 nt withheld, positions 4970-5006]
ACTCTATCTCGGGCTATTCTTTTGATTTATAAGGGATTTTGCCGATTTCGGTCTATTGGTTAAAAAATGA
GCTGATTTAACAAAAATTTAACGCGAATTTTAACAAAATATTAACGTTTACAATTTTATGGTGCACTCTC
AGTACAATCTGCTCTGATGCCGCATAGTTAAGCCAGCCCCGACACCCGCCAACACCCGCTGACGCGCCCT
GACGGGCTTGTCTGCTCCCGGCATCCGCTTACAGACAAGCTGTGACCGTCTCCGGGAGCTGCATGTGTCA
GAGGTTTTCACCGTCATCACCGAAACGCGCGAGACGAAAGGGCCTCGTGATACGCCTATTTTTATAGGTT
AATGTCATGATAATAATGGTTTCTTAGACGTCAGGTGGCACTTTTCGGGGAAATGTGCGCGGAACCCCTA
TTTGTTTATTTTTCTAAATACATTCAAATATGTATCCGCTCATGAGACAATAACCCTGATAAATGCTTCA
ATAATATTGAAAAAGGAAGAGTATGAGTATTCAACATTTCCGTGTCGCCCTTATTCCCTTTTTTGCGGCA
TTTTGCCTTCCTGTTTTTGCTCACCCAGAAACGCTGGTGAAAGTAAAAGATGCTGAAGATCAGTTGGGTG
CACGAGTGGGTTACATCGAACTGGATCTCAACAGCGGTAAGATCCTTGAGAGTTTTCGCCCCGAAGAACG
TTTTCCAATGATGAGCACTTTTAAAGTTCTGCTATGTGGCGCGGTATTATCCCGTATTGACGCCGGGCAA
GAGCAACTCGGTCGCCGCATACACTATTCTCAGAATGACTTGGTTGAGTACTCACCAGTCACAGAAAAGC
ATCTTACGGATGGCATGACAGTAAGAGAATTATGCAGTGCTGCCATAACCATGAGTGATAACACTGCGGC
CAACTTACTTCTGACAACGATCGGAGGACCGAAGGAGCTAACCGCTTTTTTGCACAACATGGGGGATCAT
GTAACTCGCCTTGATCGTTGGGAACCGGAGCTGAATGAAGCCATACCAAACGACGAGCGTGACACCACGA
TGCCTGTAGCAATGGCAACAACGTTGCGCAAACTATTAACTGGCGAACTACTTACTCTAGCTTCCCGGCA
ACAATTAATAGACTGGATGGAGGCGGATAAAGTTGCAGGACCACTTCTGCGCTCGGCCCTTCCGGCTGGC
TGGTTTATTGCTGATAAATCTGGAGCCGGTGAGCGTGGAAGCCGCGGTATCATTGCAGCACTGGGGCCAG
ATGGTAAGCCCTCCCGTATCGTAGTTATCTACACGACGGGGAGTCAGGCAACTATGGATGAACGAAATAG
ACAGATCGCTGAGATAGGTGCCTCACTGATTAAGCATTGGTAACTGTCAGACCAAGTTTACTCATATATA
CTTTAGATTGATTTAAAACTTCATTTTTAATTTAAAAGGATCTAGGTGAAGATCCTTTTTGATAATCTCA
TGACCAAAATCCCTTAACGTGAGTTTTCGTTCCACTGAGCGTCAGACCCCGTAGAAAAGATCAAAGGATC
TTCTTGAGATCCTTTTTTTCTGCGCGTAATCTGCTGCTTGCAAACAAAAAAACCACCGCTACCAGCGGTG
GTTTGTTTGCCGGATCAAGAGCTACCAACTCTTTTTCCGAAGGTAACTGGCTTCAGCAGAGCGCAGATAC
CAAATACTGTTCTTCTAGTGTAGCCGTAGTTAGGCCACCACTTCAAGAACTCTGTAGCACCGCCTACATA
CCTCGCTCTGCTAATCCTGTTACCAGTGGCTGCTGCCAGTGGCGATAAGTCGTGTCTTACCGGGTTGGAC
TCAAGACGATAGTTACCGGATAAGGCGCAGCGGTCGGGCTGAACGGGGGGTTCGTGCACACAGCCCAGCT
TGGAGCGAACGACCTACACCGAACTGAGATACCTACAGCGTGAGCTATGAGAAAGCGCCACGCTTCCCGA
AGGGAGAAAGGCGGACAGGTATCCGGTAAGCGGCAGGGTCGGAACAGGAGAGCGCACGAGGGAGCTTCCA
GGGGGAAACGCCTGGTATCTTTATAGTCCTGTCGGGTTTCGCCACCTCTGACTTGAGCGTCGATTTTTGT
GATGCTCGTCAGGGGGGCGGAGCCTATGGAAAAACGCCAGCAACGCGGCCTTTTTACGGTTCCTGGCCTT
TTGCTGGCCTTTTGCTCACATGT
